Addgene plasmid #238671: HaloTag-CALR Fusion Vector
Purpose: Express HaloTag-CALR Fusion Protein in Mammalian Cells under a CMV promoter
Depositing lab: Promega Corporation.
Backbone
  Vector backbone: pFN222K HaloTag(R) CMV-Blast BiBRET Vector
  Vector type: Mammalian Expression
  Selectable markers: Blasticidin
Growth in bacteria
  Bacterial resistance: Kanamycin, 50 μg/mL
  Growth temperature: 37°C
  Growth strain: DH5alpha
  Copy number: High Copy
Gene/Insert
  Gene/Insert name: CALR
  Species: H. sapiens (human)
  Mutation: None
  Entrez Gene: CALR (a.k.a. CALR1, CRT, HEL-S-99n, RO, SSA, cC1qR)
  Promoter: CMV
  Tag / fusion protein: HaloTag (R) (N terminal on backbone)
  Cloning method: Other
Terms and licenses: Academic/Nonprofit Terms; Industry Terms
How to cite: HaloTag-CALR Fusion Vector was a gift from Promega Corporation (Addgene plasmid # 238671 ; http://n2t.net/addgene:238671 ; RRID:Addgene_238671)
