[The description below was written by a language model from this plasmid's Addgene catalogue record and pLannotate feature annotations shown in this document.]
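Description:
HaloTag-CALR Fusion Vector is a 6,430-nt mammalian expression plasmid built on the pFN222K HaloTag CMV-Blast BiBRET backbone. It is propagated in E. coli from a high-copy ColE1/pUC-type origin and selected with kanamycin through an nptII (neo/kan) gene driven by the synthetic bacterial EM7 promoter. For selection in mammalian cells it carries a separate cassette in which the SV40 enhancer/early promoter drives the blasticidin S deaminase gene (BSD), terminated by a synthetic poly(A) signal. A single loxP site is annotated next to the EM7 promoter; the record does not state its intended role.

The payload is human calreticulin (CALR, unmutated), an ER-resident calcium-binding lectin chaperone of the calreticulin/calnexin glycoprotein folding cycle, fused at its N-terminus to HaloTag. HaloTag is a modified bacterial dehalogenase that forms covalent bonds with chloroalkane ligands, so the fusion can be labelled with fluorescent or affinity ligands. A TEV protease recognition site lies between HaloTag and CALR, which would allow the tag to be cleaved away. Transcription is driven by the CMV immediate-early enhancer and promoter, followed by a chimeric β-globin/immunoglobulin intron that generally improves expression. A T7 promoter immediately upstream of the fusion would also permit transcription by T7 RNA polymerase. SV40 poly(A) signals flank the expression unit, though both are annotated on the opposite strand from the fusion, as are the adjacent short large T antigen matches. The short SET1 fragment is probably an incidental annotation match. The stated purpose is expression of the HaloTag-CALR fusion in mammalian cells. The backbone name suggests use in BRET-type assays, although the record does not describe a specific assay.
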