Features (pLannotate 1.2.2; 20 found; start..end, strand, type, name):
    156..513     +  promoter       SV40 promoter: SV40 enhancer and early promoter
    544..942     +  CDS            BSD: blasticidin S deaminase; Aspergillus terreus BSD; confers resistance to blasticidin
    966..1014    +  polyA_signal   poly(A) signal: synthetic polyadenylation signal
   1140..1728    +  rep_origin     ori: high-copy-number ColE1/pMB1/pBR322/pUC origin of replication
   1889..2680    -  CDS            neo: KKA2_KLEPN - Also known as kan, nptII. Experimental evidence at protein level: Swiss-Prot protein existence level 1. Resistance to kanamycin, neomycin, paromomycin, ribostamycin, butirosin and gentamicin B. From Klebsiella pneumoniae.
   2712..2759    -  promoter       EM7 promoter: synthetic bacterial promoter&nbsp
   2769..2802    -  protein_bind   loxP: Cre-mediated recombination occurs in the 8-bp core sequence (GCATACAT). Cre recombinase
   2826..2894    +  CDS            large T antigen (fragment): large T antigen from SV40 (simian virus 40)
   2917..3038    +  polyA_signal   SV40 poly(A) signal: SV40 polyadenylation signal
   3064..3091    -  CDS            SET1 (fragment): solubility-enhancement tag derived from T7 phage gene 10B
   3087..3142    -  misc_feature   MCS: pUC18/19 multiple cloning site
   3151..4401    -  CDS            CALR: CALR_HUMAN - Also known as CRTC. Experimental evidence at protein level: Swiss-Prot protein existence level 1. Calcium-binding chaperone that promotes folding, oligomeric assembly and quality control in the endoplasmic reticulum (ER) via the calreticulin/calnexin cycle. This lectin interacts transiently with almost all of the monoglucosylated glycoproteins that are synthesized in the ER (PubMed:7876246). Interacts with the DNA-binding domain of NR3C1 and mediates its nuclear export (PubMed:11149926). Involved in maternal gene expression regulation. May participate in oocyte maturation via the
   4417..4437    -  CDS            TEV site: tobacco etch virus (TEV) protease recognition and cleavage site
   4450..5340    -  CDS            HaloTag®: modified bacterial dehalogenase that forms covalent bonds with chloroalkane derivatives
   5356..5374    -  promoter       T7 promoter: promoter for bacteriophage T7 RNA polymerase
   5418..5550    -  intron         chimeric intron: chimera between introns from human β-globin and immunoglobulin heavy chain genes
   5689..5888    -  promoter       CMV promoter: human cytomegalovirus (CMV) immediate early promoter
   5890..6255    -  enhancer       CMV enhancer: human cytomegalovirus immediate early enhancer
   6320..6403    +  CDS            large T antigen (fragment): large T antigen from SV40 (simian virus 40)
   6426..77      +  polyA_signal   SV40 poly(A) signal (across the origin): SV40 polyadenylation signal
>Addgene plasmid #238671 | HaloTag-CALR Fusion Vector | addgene full sequence | sequence record 482026 | Addgene NGS Result
GTTTATTGCAGCTTATAATGGTTACAAATAAAGCAATAGCATCACAAATTTCACAAATAAAGCATTTTTT
TCACTGCCGACGTCTTAATTAACGCGTCTTGCGCAGCACCATGGCCTGAAATAACCTCTGAAAGAGGAAC
TTGGTTAGGTACCTTCTGAGGCGGAAAGAACCAGCTGTGGAATGTGTGTCAGTTAGGGTGTGGAAAGTCC
CCAGGCTCCCCAGCAGGCAGAAGTATGCAAAGCATGCATCTCAATTAGTCAGCAACCAGGTGTGGAAAGT
CCCCAGGCTCCCCAGCAGGCAGAAGTATGCAAAGCATGCATCTCAATTAGTCAGCAACCATAGTCCCGCC
CCTAACTCCGCCCATCCCGCCCCTAACTCCGCCCAGTTCCGCCCATTCTCCGCCCCATGGCTGACTAATT
TTTTTTATTTATGCAGAGGCCGAGGCCGCCTCGGCCTCTGAGCTATTCCAGAAGTAGTGAGGAGGCTTTT
TTGGAGGCCTAGGCTTTTGCAAAAAGCTCGATTCTTCTGACACTAGCGCCACCATGGCCAAGCCTTTGTC
TCAAGAAGAATCCACCCTCATTGAAAGAGCAACGGCTACAATCAACAGCATCCCCATCTCTGAAGACTAC
AGCGTCGCCAGCGCAGCTCTCTCTAGCGACGGCCGCATCTTCACTGGTGTCAATGTATATCATTTTACTG
GGGGACCTTGTGCAGAACTCGTGGTGCTGGGCACTGCTGCTGCTGCGGCAGCTGGCAACCTGACTTGTAT
CGTCGCGATCGGAAATGAGAACAGGGGCATCTTGAGCCCCTGCGGACGGTGCCGACAGGTGCTTCTCGAT
CTGCATCCTGGGATCAAAGCCATAGTGAAGGACAGTGATGGACAGCCGACGGCAGTTGGGATTCGTGAAT
TGCTGCCCTCTGGTTATGTGTGGGAGGGCTAAACTCTAGCCATCACGATGGCCGCAATAAAATATCTTTA
TTTTCATTACATCTGTGTGTTGGTTTTTTGTGTGACGATTCCGGACTATAAAAGGATCTAGGTGAAGATC
CTTTTTGATAATCTCATGACCAAAATCCCTTAACGTGAGTTTTCGTTCCACTGAGCGTCAGACCCCGTAG
AAAAGATCAAAGGATCTTCTTGAAATCCTTTTTTTCTGCGCGTAATCTGCTGCTTGCAAACAAAAAAACC
ACCGCTACCAGCGGTGGTTTGTTTGCCGGATCAAGAGCTACCAACTCTTTTTCCGAAGGTAACTGGCTTC
AGCAGAGCGCAGATACCAAATACTGTCCTTCTAGTGTAGCCGTAGTTAGGCCACCACTTCAAGAACTCTG
TAGCACCGCCTACATACCTCGCTCTGCTAATCCTGTTACCAGTGGCTGCTGCCAGTGGCGATAAGTCGTG
TCTTACCGGGTTGGACTCAAGACGATAGTTACCGGATAAGGCGCAGCGGTCGGGCTGAACGGGGGGTTCG
TGCACACAGCCCAGCTTGGAGCGAACGACCTACACCGAACTGAGATACCTACAGCGTGAGCTATGAGAAA
GCGCCACGCTTCCCGAAGGGAGAAAGGCGGACAGGTATCCGGTAAGCGGCAGGGTCGGAACAGGAGAGCG
CACGAGGGAGCTTCCAGGGGGAAACGCCTGGTATCTTTATAGTCCTGTCGGGTTTCGCCACCTCTGACTT
GAGCGTCGATTTTTGTGATGCTCGTCAGGGGGGCGGAGCCTATGGAAAAACGCCAGCAACGCGGCCTTTT
TACGGTTCCTGGCCTTTTGCTGGCCTTTTGCTCACATGTTCTTTCCTGCGTTATCCCCTGATTCTGTGGA
TAACCGTATTACCGCCTTTGAGTGAGCTGATACCGGTTGGGCGTCGCTTGGTCGGTCATTTCGAATCAGA
AGAACTCGTCAAGAAGGCGATAGAAGGCGATGCGCTGCGAATCGGGAGCGGCGATACCGTAAAGCACGAG
GAAGCGGTCAGCCCATTCGCCGCCAAGCTCTTCAGCAATATCACGGGTAGCCAACGCTATGTCCTGATAG
CGGTCCGCCACACCCAGCCGGCCACAGTCGATGAATCCAGAAAAGCGGCCATTTTCCACCATGATATTCG
GCAAGCAGGCATCGCCATGGGTCACGACGAGATCCTCGCCGTCGGGCATGCGCGCCTTGAGCCTGGCGAA
CAGTTCGGCTGGCGCGAGCCCCTGATGCTCTTCGTCCAGATCATCCTGATCGACAAGACCGGCTTCCATC
CGAGTACGTGCTCGCTCGATGCGATGTTTCGCTTGGTGGTCGAATGGGCAGGTAGCCGGATCAAGCGTAT
GCAGCCGCCGCATTGCATCAGCCATGATGGATACTTTCTCGGCAGGAGCAAGGTGAGATGACAGGAGATC
CTGCCCCGGCACTTCGCCCAATAGCAGCCAGTCCCTTCCCGCTTCAGTGACAACGTCGAGCACAGCTGCG
CAAGGAACGCCCGTCGTGGCCAGCCACGATAGCCGCGCTGCCTCGTCCTGCAGTTCATTCAGGGCACCGG
ACAGGTCGGTCTTGACAAAAAGAACCGGGCGCCCCTGCGCTGACAGCCGGAACACGGCGGCATCAGAGCA
GCCGATTGTCTGTTGTGCCCAGTCATAGCCGAATAGCCTCTCCACCCAAGCGGCCGGAGAACCTGCGTGC
AATCCATCTTGTTCAATCATGATCTGCCTCCTGGGTTTAGTTCCTCACCTTGTCGTATTATACTATGCCG
ATATACTATGCCGATGATTAATTGTCAACAGTGGATCCATAACTTCGTATAATGTATGCTATACGAAGTT
ATATTAGAATTCTTAATTAAGATTTTACCACATTTGTAGAGGTTTTACTTGCTTAAAAAAACCTCCCACA
TCTCCCCCTGAACCTGAAACATAAAATGAATGCAATTGTTGTTGTTAACTTGTTTATTGCAGCTTATAAT
GGTTACAAATAAAGCAATAGCATCACAAATTTCACAAATAAAGCATTTTTTTCACTGCATTCTAGTTGTG
GTTTGTCCAAACTCATCAATGTATCTTATCATGTCTGCTCGAAGCGGCCTTGCTCAGCGGTGGCAGCAGC
CAAATCAGCTTGCATGCCTGCAGGTCGACTCTAGAGGATCCCCGGGTACCGAGCCCGAATTCGTTTAAAC
CAGCTCGTCCTTGGCCTGGCCGGGGACATCTTCCTCCTCATCTTCCTCCTTGTCCTCCTCATCCTCCTCA
TCCTCATCTTTGTCCTCATCATCCTCCTTGTCCTCTGCCTCCTCCTCCTCTTTGCGTTTCTTGTCTTCTT
CCTCCTCCTTAAGCCTCTGCTCCTCGTCCTGTTTGTCCTTCATTTGTTTCTCTGCTGCCTTTGTTACGCC
CCACGTCTCGTTGCCAAACTCCTCAGCGTATGCCTCATCGTTGGTGATGAGGAAGTTGTCAAAGATGGTG
CCAGACTTGACCTGCCAGAGGTCCAGGCCCAGCACGCCAAAGTTATCATAGGCATAGATACTGGGATCGG
GAGAATACTCGGGGTTGTCAATTTCTGGGTGGATCCAAGTGCCCTTGTAATCTGGGTTGTCGATCTGCCG
GGGCTTCCACTCACCCTTGTACTCAGGGTTCTGAATCACTGGGGGTTCCCACTCTCCGTCCATCTCTTCA
TCCCAGTCCTCGGGCTTCTTAGCATCAGGGTCAGGGATATGCTCGGGCTTGTCCCAGTCCTCAGGCTTGG
AGTCTGTGGGATCATCGATCTTGGCCCGCTCATCCCAGTCTTCCGGTTTTGAAGCATCAGGATCCTTTAT
CTTCTTGGGTGGCAGGAAGTCCCAATCGTCTTCCAAGGAGCCGGACTCCACCTGGCTGTTGTCAATCTTC
ACCTCATAGGTGTTGTCTGGCCGCACAATCAGTGTGTACAGGTGTGTAAACTCATCATCCTTGCAACGGA
TGTCCTTGTTGATCAGCACGTTCTTGCCCTTGTAGTTGAAGATGACATGAACCTTCTTGGTGCCAGGGCC
ACAGATGTCGGGACCAAACATGATGTTGTATTCTGAGTCTCCGTGCATGTCTGTCTGGTCCAAACTATTA
GGAAACAGCTTCACATAGCCGCCCCCACAGTCGATGTTCTGCTCATGTTTCACCGTGAACTGCACCACCA
GCGTCTGGCCTTTGTTGCTGAAAGGCTCGAAACTGGCCGACAGAGCATAAAAGCGTGCATCCTGGCTTGT
CTGCAAACCTTTATCTTTCTCCTCGTCACCGTAGAACTTGCCGGAACTGAGAACGAATTTGCCAAAATCT
GACTTGTGTTTGGATTCGATCCAGCGGGAAGTCCACCCGTCTCCGTCCAGAAACTGCTCCTTGAAGTAGA
CGGCAGGCTCGGCGACGGCCAGGCCGAGGAGGCCGAGCAGCAGCGGCACGGATAGCAGCATGGCGATCGC
GTTATCGCTCTGAAAGTACAGATCCTCAGTGGTTGGCTCGCCGGAAATCTCGAGCGTCGACAGCCAGCGC
GCGATCTCGCTGCCGATCAGGTCCGGGTTGTCTTCTTGCAGCAGATTCAGACCCGGGCCGATGTCCACAG
CCTTGCAGTTAGGCAGGCTTTTGGCCAGGCGAGCGGCTTCGGCCGGTGGGATCAGAACGCCTGGGGTGCC
CCAGAACAGCAGCTTCGGGACAGGGGACTGGTGCAGCCAGTCCATGTATTCTTCGACCAGCGCGACGATG
TTCGCTGGCTCACCGGCGATTGGCAGCTCGTTTGGGAAGCGCCACAGTGGCTCGCGGTCAACAGGATTCA
GGAACGGCTCGCGGTAATGGTCCATCTCGACTTCAGTCAGCGGGCGGACGACACCCATCGGCAGCGTACC
CTCGATAAAAACGTTCTGATCGATGATCAGCTTGCGGCCGACGTCGGTGGTGCGGAAGGCCTGGAAGGTC
TCGCGGGCAAATTCTGGCCATTCGTCCCAGGTCGGGATAGGGCGGATGAACTCCATAAATGCAATACCTT
TGACGCGCTCTGGATTGCGCTTGGCCCAGTGGAAACCCAGAGCGGAGCCCCAGTCGTGAATGACCAGGAC
GACCTCTTCCAGACCCAGGGCTTCGATGAAGGCATCCATGAAGCGGACGTGGTCGTCGAAGAAATAACCC
AGGTCTGGTTTGTCGGATTTGCCCATACCGATCAGGTCTGGAGCAATGCAGCGATGGGTCGGTGCAACAT
GCGGGATGATGTTGCGCCACACGTAGGAGGAGGTCGGGTTACCGTGCAGGAACAGCACAGGGGTGCCATC
GCGCGGACCAACATCGACGTAGTGCATGCGCTCGCCCAGGACTTCCACATAATGGGGGTCGAATGGAAAG
CCAGTACCGATTTCTGCCATGGTGGCTTTGCTAGCCCTATAGTGAGTCGTATTAATACTCTAGCCTTAAG
AGCTGTAATTGAACTGGGAGTGGACACCTGTGGAGAGAAAGGCAAAGTGGATGTCAGTAAGACCAATAGG
TGCCTATCAGAAACGCAAGAGTCTTCTCTGTCTCGACAAGCCCAGTTTCTATTGGTCTCCTTAAACCTGT
CTTGTAACCTTGATACTTACCTGCCCAGTGCCTCACGACCAACTTCTGCAGCTTAAGTTCGAGACTGTTG
TGTCAGAAGCACTGACTGCGTTAGCAATTTAACTGTGATAAACTACCGCAATAAAGCTTCTAGTGATCTG
ACGGTTCACTAAACCAGCTCTGCTTATATAGACCTCCCACCGTACACGCCTACCGCCCATTTGCGTCAAC
GGGGCGGGGTTATTACGACATTTTGGAAAGTCCCGTTGATTTTGGTGCCAAAACAAACTCCCATTGACGT
CAATGGGGTGGAGACTTGGAAATCCCCGTGAGTCAAACCGCTATCCACGCCCATTGGTGTACTGCCAAAA
CCGCATCACCATGGTAATAGCGATGACTAATACGTAGATGTACTGCCAAGTAGGAAAGTCCCGTAAGGTC
ATGTACTGGGCATAATGCCAGGCGGGCCATTTACCGTCATTGACGTCAATAGGGGGCGGACTTGGCATAT
GATACACTTGATGTACTGCCAAGTGGGCAGTTTACCGTAAATACTCCACCCATTGACGTCAATGGAAAGT
CCCTATTGGCGTTACTATGGGAACATACGTCATTATTGACGTCAATGGGCGGGGGTCGTTGGGCGGTCAG
CCAGGCGGGCCATTTACCGTAAGTTATGTAACGCGGAACTCCATATATGGGCTATGAACTAATGACCCCG
TAATTGATTACTATTAATAACTAGTGGCGCGCCATAATCCTAGGCTCTCGTACGAAGTCAGCTGATAACG
TCGACGTATTGCGGCCGCGGATCATAATCAGCCATACCACATTTGTAGAGGTTTTACTTGCTTTAAAAAA
CCTCCCACACCTCCCCCTGAACCTGAAACATAAAATGAATGCAATTGTTGTTGTTAACTT
